Addgene plasmid #157454: pD649-HAsp-PDGFRA-COMP5AP-AviTag-9xHis
Purpose: Mammalian expression of cell-surface protein extracellular domain fused to COMP5AP-AviTag-9xHis. Protein is secreted from cells.
Depositing lab: Chris Garcia. Depositing organization: Stanford University. Publication: A Human IgSF Cell-Surface Interactome Reveals a Complex Network of Protein-Protein Interactions. Wojtowicz WM, Vielmetter J, Fernandes RA, Siepe DH, Eastman CL, Chisholm GB, Cox S, Klock H, Anderson PW, Rue SM, Miller JJ, Glaser SM, Bragstad ML, Vance J, Lam AW, Lesley SA, Zinn K, Garcia KC. Cell. 2020 Aug 20;182(4):1027-1043.e17. doi: 10.1016/j.cell.2020.07.025. PubMed 32822567.
Backbone
  Vector backbone: pD649
  Backbone size w/o insert (bp): 7153
  Vector type: Mammalian Expression
Growth in bacteria
  Bacterial resistance: Ampicillin, 100 μg/mL
  Growth temperature: 37°C
  Growth strain: DH5alpha
  Copy number: High Copy
Gene/Insert
  Gene/Insert name: PDGFRA (alt name: PGFRA)
  Species: H. sapiens (human)
  Insert size (bp): 1515
  Entrez Gene: PDGFRA (a.k.a. CD140A, PDGFR-2, PDGFR2)
  Promoter: CMV/SP6
  Tag / fusion protein: COMP5AP-AviTag-9xHis (C terminal on backbone)
  Cloning method: Restriction Enzyme; 5′ cloning site GCGGCCGC (not destroyed); 3′ cloning site GGCGCGCC (not destroyed)
  Sequencing primers: 5′ ATTTAGGTGACACTATAG; 3′ CGTCGCACTCCATCACGGTG
Resource information
  A portion of this plasmid was derived from a plasmid made by: synthesis by ThermoFisher
Terms and licenses: Academic/Nonprofit Terms; Industry Terms: Not Available to Industry
Depositor comments: Some plasmids in this collection may have an IS4-like element ISVsa5 family transposase upstream of the CMV promoter.
How to cite: pD649-HAsp-PDGFRA-COMP5AP-AviTag-9xHis was a gift from Chris Garcia (Addgene plasmid # 157454 ; http://n2t.net/addgene:157454 ; RRID:Addgene_157454)
