[The description below was written by a language model from this plasmid's Addgene catalogue record and pLannotate feature annotations shown in this document.]
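Description:
pD649-HAsp-PDGFRA-COMP5AP-AviTag-9xHis is a mammalian expression plasmid built on the pD649 backbone for producing a secreted, multimerised form of the human PDGFRA extracellular domain. It is maintained in E. coli as a high-copy plasmid through a ColE1/pUC-type origin and selected with ampicillin via a full-length β-lactamase gene. The annotated sequence also carries an SV40 early/EM7 promoter cassette driving a puromycin N-acetyltransferase coding region, followed by a short ble fragment and an SV40 poly(A) signal, which would allow puromycin selection in mammalian cells. Small kanamycin-resistance, lacZα and f1 ori fragments appear to be non-functional remnants. The depositor notes that some plasmids in this collection may carry an IS4-like transposase element upstream of the CMV promoter; no such feature is annotated here.

Expression is driven by the CMV enhancer and immediate-early promoter, followed by a fragment of CMV intron A. An SP6 promoter lies just upstream of the open reading frame and also serves as a sequencing primer site. The reading frame opens with a secretion signal: the name indicates an HA signal peptide, whereas the automated annotation labels a short match there as an IgH signal sequence fragment. This leads into the PDGFRA ectodomain, cloned between retained NotI and AscI sites. Downstream, backbone-encoded modules are fused in frame: the coiled-coil region of rat cartilage oligomeric matrix protein (COMP), which assembles into pentamers, human placental alkaline phosphatase, an AviTag for enzymatic biotinylation, and a polyhistidine tag (9xHis by name, annotated as 8xHis), ending at a bGH poly(A) signal.

The secreted product is thus a high-avidity pentamer with an enzymatic reporter, suited to detecting weak binding between extracellular domains. It was made for a screen of human immunoglobulin-superfamily cell-surface protein interactions.
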