Features (pLannotate 1.2.2; 24 found; start..end, strand, type, name):
    119..143     -  CDS            KanR (fragment): aminoglycoside phosphotransferase; aph(3')-Ia; confers resistance to kanamycin
    254..842     +  rep_origin     ori: high-copy-number ColE1/pMB1/pBR322/pUC origin of replication
   1067..1084    +  terminator     rrnB T2 terminator (fragment): transcription terminator T2 from the E. coli rrnB gene
   1109..1128    -  CDS            lacZα (fragment): LacZα fragment of β-galactosidase; lacZ fragment
   1584..1600    +  protein_bind   lac operator: The lac repressor binds to the lac operator to inhibit transcription in E. coli. This inhibition can be relieved by adding lactose or isopropyl-β-D-thiogalactopyranoside (IPTG). lac repressor encoded by lacI
   1843..2146    +  enhancer       CMV enhancer: human cytomegalovirus immediate early enhancer
   2147..2350    +  promoter       CMV promoter: human cytomegalovirus (CMV) immediate early promoter
   2486..2529    +  intron         CMV intron (fragment): modified intron A from human cytomegalovirus
   2581..2599    +  promoter       SP6 promoter: promoter for bacteriophage SP6 RNA polymerase
   2603..2640    +  CDS            IgH signal sequence (fragment): signal sequence from the mouse immunoglobulin heavy chain variable region
   2710..4269    +  CDS            PDGFRA (fragment): PGFRA_HUMAN - Also known as PDGFR2, RHEPDGFRA. Experimental evidence at protein level: Swiss-Prot protein existence level 1. Tyrosine-protein kinase that acts as a cell-surface receptor for PDGFA, PDGFB and PDGFC and plays an essential role in the regulation of embryonic development, cell proliferation, survival and chemotaxis. Depending on the context, promotes or inhibits cell proliferation and cell migration. Plays an important role in the differentiation of bone marrow-derived mesenchymal stem cells. Required for normal skeleton development and cephalic closure during embryonic development
   4360..4539    +  CDS            Comp (fragment): COMP_RAT - Experimental evidence at protein level: Swiss-Prot protein existence level 1. May play a role in the structural integrity of cartilage via its interaction with other extracellular matrix proteins such as the collagens and fibronectin. Can mediate the interaction of chondrocytes with the cartilage extracellular matrix through interaction with cell surface integrin receptors. Could play a role in the pathogenesis of osteoarthritis. Potent suppressor of apoptosis in both primary chondrocytes and transformed cells. Suppresses apoptosis by blocking the activation of caspase-3 and by indu
   4527..5979    +  CDS            SEAP (fragment): secreted alkaline phosphatase from human placenta The natural enzyme has a C-terminal transmembrane sequence that is replaced by a GPI anchor.
   6004..6045    +  CDS            AviTag™ (fragment): peptide tag that allows for enzymatic biotinylation
   6049..6072    +  CDS            8xHis: 8xHis affinity tag
   6218..6329    +  polyA_signal   bGH poly(A) signal: bovine growth hormone polyadenylation signal
   6330..6438    +  rep_origin     f1 ori (fragment): f1 bacteriophage origin of replication; arrow indicates direction of (+) strand synthesis
   6452..6781    +  promoter       SV40 promoter: SV40 enhancer and early promoter
   6829..6876    +  promoter       EM7 promoter: synthetic bacterial promoter&nbsp
   6895..7494    +  CDS            PuroR (fragment): puromycin N-acetyltransferase; pac from Streptomyces; confers resistance to puromycin
   7504..7629    +  CDS            ble (fragment): BLE_KLEPN - Experimental evidence at protein level: Swiss-Prot protein existence level 1. Binding protein with a strong affinity to the bleomycin family of antibiotics. Binds to CL990; an antimitotic-antibiotic compound. From Klebsiella pneumoniae.
   7624..7745    +  polyA_signal   SV40 poly(A) signal: SV40 polyadenylation signal
   7798..8658    -  CDS            AmpR: β-lactamase; bla; confers resistance to ampicillin, carbenicillin, and related antibiotics
   8661..89      -  promoter       AmpR promoter (fragment) (across the origin): bla
>Addgene plasmid #157454 | pD649-HAsp-PDGFRA-COMP5AP-AviTag-9xHis | depositor full sequence | sequence record 304017 | Full Sequence
TTTCAATATTATTGAAGCATTTATCAGGGTTATTGTCTCATGAGCGGATACATATTTGAATGTATTTAGA
AAAATAAACAAATAGGGGTCAGTGTTACAACCAATTAACCAATTCTGAACATTATCGCGAGCCCATTTAT
ACCTGAATATGGCTCATAACACCCCTTGCTCATGACCAAAATCCCTTAACGTGAGTTACGCGCGCGTCGT
TCCACTGAGCGTCAGACCCCGTAGAAAAGATCAAAGGATCTTCTTGAGATCCTTTTTTTCTGCGCGTAAT
CTGCTGCTTGCAAACAAAAAAACCACCGCTACCAGCGGTGGTTTGTTTGCCGGATCAAGAGCTACCAACT
CTTTTTCCGAAGGTAACTGGCTTCAGCAGAGCGCAGATACCAAATACTGTTCTTCTAGTGTAGCCGTAGT
TAGCCCACCACTTCAAGAACTCTGTAGCACCGCCTACATACCTCGCTCTGCTAATCCTGTTACCAGTGGC
TGCTGCCAGTGGCGATAAGTCGTGTCTTACCGGGTTGGACTCAAGACGATAGTTACCGGATAAGGCGCAG
CGGTCGGGCTGAACGGGGGGTTCGTGCACACAGCCCAGCTTGGAGCGAACGACCTACACCGAACTGAGAT
ACCTACAGCGTGAGCTATGAGAAAGCGCCACGCTTCCCGAAGGGAGAAAGGCGGACAGGTATCCGGTAAG
CGGCAGGGTCGGAACAGGAGAGCGCACGAGGGAGCTTCCAGGGGGAAACGCCTGGTATCTTTATAGTCCT
GTCGGGTTTCGCCACCTCTGACTTGAGCGTCGATTTTTGTGATGCTCGTCAGGGGGGCGGAGCCTATGGA
AAAACGCCAGCAACGCGGCCTTTTTACGGTTCCTGGCCTTTTGCTGGCCTTTTGCTCACATGTTCTTTCC
TGCGTTATCCCCTGATTCTGTGGATAACCGTATTACCGCCTTTGAGTGAGCTGATACCGCTCGCCGCAGC
CGAACGACCGAGCGCAGCGAGTCAGTGAGCGAGGAAGCGGAAGGCGAGAGTAGGGAACTGCCAGGCATCA
AACTAAGCAGAAGGCCCCTGACGGATGGCCTTTTTGCGTTTCTACAAACTCTTTCTGTGTTGTAAAACGA
CGGCCAGTCTTAAGCTCGGGCCCCCTGGGCGGTTCTGATAACGAGTAATCGTTAATCCGCAAATAACGTA
AAAACCCGCTTCGGCGGGTTTTTTTATGGGGGGAGTTTAGGGAAAGAGCATTTGTCAGAATATTTAAGGG
CGCCTGTCACTTTGCTTGATATATGAGAATTATTTAACCTTATAAATGAGAAAAAAGCAACGCACTTTAA
ATAAGATACGTTGCTTTTTCGATTGATGAACACCTATAATTAAACTATTCATCTATTATTTATGATTTTT
TGTATATACAATATTTCTAGTTTGTTAAAGAGAATTAAGAAAATAAATCTCGAAAATAATAAAGGGAAAA
TCAGTTTTTGATATCAAAATTATACATGTCAACGATAATACAAAATATAATACAAACTATAAGATGTTAT
CAGTATTTATTATCATTTAGAATAAATTTTGTGTCGCCCTTAATTGTGAGCGGATAACAATTACGAGCTT
CATGCACAGTGGCGTTGACTCAATATTGGCCATTAGCCATATTATTCATTGGTTATATAGCATAAATCAA
TATTGGCTATTGGCCATTGCATACGTTGTATCTATATCATAATATGTACATTTATATTGGCTCATGTCCA
ATATGACCGCCATGTTGGCATTGATTATTGACTAGTTATTAATAGTAATCAATTACGGGGTCATTAGTTC
ATAGCCCATATATGGAGTTCCGCGTTACATAACTTACGGTAAATGGCCCGCCTGGCTGACCGCCCAACGA
CCCCCGCCCATTGACGTCAATAATGACGTATGTTCCCATAGTAACGCCAATAGGGACTTTCCATTGACGT
CAATGGGTGGAGTATTTACGGTAAACTGCCCACTTGGCAGTACATCAAGTGTATCATATGCCAAGTACGC
CCCCTATTGACGTCAATGACGGTAAATGGCCCGCCTGGCATTATGCCCAGTACATGACCTTATGGGACTT
TCCTACTTGGCAGTACATCTACGTATTAGTCATCGCTATTACCATGGTGATGCGGTTTTGGCAGTACATC
AATGGGCGTGGATAGCGGTTTGACTCACGGGGATTTCCAAGTCTCCACCCCATTGACGTCAATGGGAGTT
TGTTTTGGCACCAAAATCAACGGGACTTTCCAAAATGTCGTAACAACTCCGCCCCATTGACGCAAATGGG
CGGTAGGCGTGTACGGTGGGAGGTCTATATAAGCAGAGCTCGTTTAGTGAACCGTCAGATCGCCTGGAGA
CGCCATCCACGCTGTTTTGACCTCCATAGAAGACACCGGGACCGATCCAGCCTCCGCGGCCGGGAACGGT
GCATTGGAACGCGGATTCCCCGTGCCAAGAGTGACGTAAGTACCGCCTATAGAGTCTATAGGCCCACCCC
CTTGGCTTCGTTAGAACGCGGCTACAATTAATACATAACCTTATGTATCATACACATACGATTTAGGTGA
CACTATAGAATAACATCCACTTTGCCTTTCTCTCCACAGGTGTCCACTCCCAGGTCCAACTGCACCTCGG
TTCTATCGAAAACGCGCCTGCTAGCGCCACCATGAAGACCATCATTGCCCTGAGCTACATCTTCTGCCTG
GTGTTCGCTGCGGCCGCCCAATTGAGCCTGCCTAGCATCCTGCCTAACGAGAACGAGAAGGTGGTGCAGC
TGAACAGCAGCTTCAGCCTGAGATGCTTCGGCGAGTCTGAGGTGTCCTGGCAGTACCCCATGAGCGAAGA
GGAATCCAGCGACGTGGAAATCCGGAACGAGGAAAACAACAGCGGCCTGTTCGTGACCGTGCTGGAAGTG
TCTAGCGCCTCTGCCGCTCACACCGGCCTGTACACCTGTTACTACAATCACACCCAGACCGAAGAGAACG
AGCTGGAAGGCCGGCACATCTACATCTACGTGCCCGATCCTGACGTGGCCTTTGTGCCTCTGGGCATGAC
CGACTACCTGGTCATCGTGGAAGATGACGACAGCGCCATCATTCCCTGCCGGACCACAGATCCTGAGACA
CCCGTGACACTGCACAACAGCGAAGGCGTGGTGCCTGCCAGCTACGATAGCAGACAGGGCTTCAACGGCA
CCTTCACAGTGGGCCCTTATATCTGCGAGGCCACCGTGAAGGGCAAGAAGTTCCAGACAATCCCCTTCAA
CGTGTACGCCCTGAAGGCCACCTCTGAGCTGGACCTGGAAATGGAAGCCCTGAAAACCGTGTACAAGAGC
GGCGAGACAATCGTCGTGACCTGCGCCGTGTTCAACAACGAGGTGGTGGACCTGCAGTGGACATACCCCG
GCGAAGTGAAAGGCAAGGGCATCACCATGCTGGAAGAGATCAAGGTGCCCAGCATCAAGCTGGTGTACAC
ACTGACAGTGCCCGAAGCCACAGTGAAGGACAGCGGCGATTATGAGTGTGCCGCCAGACAGGCCACCAGA
GAAGTCAAAGAAATGAAGAAAGTGACCATCAGCGTGCACGAGAAGGGCTTCATCGAGATCAAGCCCACCT
TCAGCCAGCTGGAAGCCGTGAACCTGCACGAAGTGAAGCACTTCGTGGTGGAAGTGCGGGCCTATCCTCC
ACCTAGAATCTCTTGGCTGAAGAACAATCTGACCCTGATCGAGAACCTGACCGAGATCACCACCGATGTG
GAAAAGATCCAAGAGATCCGGTACAGGTCCAAGCTGAAACTGATCCGGGCCAAAGAAGAGGACTCCGGCC
ACTACACAATCGTGGCCCAGAATGAGGACGCCGTGAAGTCCTACACCTTCGAGCTGCTGACACAGGTGCC
CTCCAGCATCCTGGATCTGGTGGATGATCACCACGGCTCTACAGGCGGCCAGACAGTCAGATGTACAGCC
GAGGGAACCCCTCTGCCTGACATCGAATGGATGATCTGCAAGGACATCAAGAAGTGCAACAACGAAACCA
GCTGGACCATCCTGGCCAACAACGTGTCCAACATCATCACAGAGATCCACAGCCGGGACCGCAGCACAGT
TGAGGGCAGAGTGACATTCGCCAAGGTGGAAGAGACTATCGCCGTGCGGTGCCTGGCCAAGAATCTGCTG
GGAGCCGAGAACCGGGAACTGAAACTGGTGGCCCCTACACTGAGAAGCGAGCTGACAGTTGCTGGCGCGC
CGGAAGATCAAGTTGATCCAAGATTGATTGATGGCAAGGGCGGATCTCTGGAGGTGCTGTTCCAGGGACC
AGGCGGAAGCGGCAATCCCGGCGGCGATCTGGCCCCCCAGATGCTGCGCGAGCTGCAGGAGACCAATGCC
GCCCTGCAGGACGTGCGCGAGCTGCTGCGCCACCGCGTGAAGGAGATCACCTTCCTGAAGAACACCGTGA
TGGAGTGCGACGCCTGCGGTATGCAGCCCTCTAGAGGCTCCGGCTCCATCATCCCAGTTGAGGAGGAGAA
CCCGGACTTCTGGAACCGCGAGGCAGCCGAGGCCCTGGGTGCCGCCAAGAAGCTGCAGCCTGCACAGACA
GCCGCCAAGAACCTCATCATCTTCCTGGGCGATGGGATGGGGGTGTCTACGGTGACAGCTGCCAGGATCC
TAAAAGGGCAGAAGAAGGACAAACTGGGGCCTGAGATACCCCTGGCCATGGACCGCTTCCCATATGTGGC
TCTGTCCAAGACATACAATGTAGACAAACATGTGCCAGACAGTGGAGCCACAGCCACGGCCTACCTGTGC
GGGGTCAAGGGCAACTTCCAGACCATTGGCTTGAGTGCAGCCGCCCGCTTTAACCAGTGCAACACGACAC
GCGGCAACGAGGTCATCTCCGTGATGAATCGGGCCAAGAAAGCAGGGAAGTCAGTGGGAGTGGTAACCAC
CACACGAGTGCAGCACGCCTCGCCAGCCGGCACCTACGCCCACACGGTGAACCGCAACTGGTACTCGGAC
GCCGACGTGCCTGCCTCGGCCCGCCAGGAGGGGTGCCAGGACATCGCTACGCAGCTCATCTCCAACATGG
ACATTGACGTGATCCTAGGTGGAGGCCGAAAGTACATGTTTCGCATGGGAACCCCAGACCCTGAGTACCC
AGATGACTACAGCCAAGGTGGGACCAGGCTGGACGGGAAGAATCTGGTGCAGGAATGGCTGGCGAAGCGC
CAGGGTGCCCGGTATGTGTGGAACCGCACTGAGCTCATGCAGGCTTCCCTGGACCCGTCTGTGACCCATC
TCATGGGTCTCTTTGAGCCTGGAGACATGAAATACGAGATCCACCGAGACTCCACACTGGACCCCTCCCT
GATGGAGATGACAGAGGCTGCCCTGCGCCTGCTGAGCAGGAACCCCCGCGGCTTCTTCCTCTTCGTGGAG
GGTGGTCGCATCGACCATGGTCATCATGAAAGCAGGGCTTACCGGGCACTGACTGAGACGATCATGTTCG
ACGACGCCATTGAGAGGGCGGGCCAGCTCACCAGCGAGGAGGACACGCTGAGCCTCGTCACTGCCGACCA
CTCCCACGTCTTCTCCTTCGGAGGCTACCCCCTGCGAGGGAGCTCCATCTTCGGGCTGGCCCCTGGCAAG
GCCCGGGACAGGAAGGCCTACACGGTCCTCCTATACGGAAACGGTCCAGGCTATGTGCTCAAGGACGGCG
CCCGGCCGGATGTTACCGAGAGCGAGAGCGGGAGCCCCGAGTATCGGCAGCAGTCAGCAGTGCCCCTGGA
CGAAGAGACCCACGCAGGCGAGGACGTGGCGGTGTTCGCGCGCGGCCCGCAGGCGCACCTGGTTCACGGC
GTGCAGGAGCAGACCTTCATAGCGCACGTCATGGCCTTCGCCGCCTGCCTGGAGCCCTACACCGCCTGCG
ACCTGGCGCCCCCCGCCGGCACCACCGACGCCGCGCACCCGGGTGGCGGAGGACTGAACGACATCTTCGA
GGCTCAGAAAATCGAATGGCACGAACATCACCATCACCATCACCATCACCATTAAGGCCGGCCTGTAGTC
ACTGGCACAACGCGTTACCCGGTAAGCCAATCGGGTATACACGGTCGTCATACTGCAGACAGGGTTCTTC
TACTTTGCAAGATAGTCTTGAGTAGTAAAATAAATAGATAGAGAAAATCAGCCTCGACTGTGCCTTCTAG
TTGCCAGCCATCTGTTGTTTGCCCCTCCCCCGTGCCTTCCTTGACCCTGGAAGGTGCCACTCCCACTGTC
CTTTCCTAATAAAATGAGGAAATTGCATCACAACACTCAACCCTATCTCGGTCTATTCTTTTGATTTATA
AGGGATTTTGCCGATTTCGGCCTATTGGTTAAAAAATGAGCTGATTTAACAAAAATTTAACGCGAATTAA
TTCTGTGGAATGTGTGTCAGTTAGGGTGTGGAAAGTCCCCAGGCTCCCCAGCAGGCAGAAGTATGCAAAG
CATGCATCTCAATTAGTCAGCAACCAGGTGTGGAAAGTCCCCAGGCTCCCCAGCAGGCAGAAGTATGCAA
AGCATGCATCTCAATTAGTCAGCAACCATAGTCCCGCCCCTAACTCCGCCCATCCCGCCCCTAACTCCGC
CCAGTTCCGCCCATTCTCCGCCCCATGGCTGACTAATTTTTTTTATTTATGCAGAGGCCGAGGCCGCCTC
TGCCTCTGAGCTATTCCAGAAGTAGTGAGGAGGCTTTTTTGGAGGCCTAGGCTTTTGCAAAAAGCTCCCG
GGAGCTTGTATATCCATTTTCGGATCTGATCAGCACGTGTTGACAATTAATCATCGGCATAGTATATCGG
CATAGTATAATACGACAAGGTGAGGAACTAAACCATGACCGAGTACAAGCCCACGGTGCGCCTCGCCACC
CGCGACGACGTCCCCAGGGCCGTACGCACCCTCGCCGCCGCGTTCGCCGACTACCCCGCCACGCGCCACA
CCGTCGATCCGGACCGCCACATCGAGCGGGTCACCGAGCTGCAAGAACTCTTCCTCACGCGCGTCGGGCT
CGACATCGGCAAGGTGTGGGTCGCGGACGACGGCGCCGCGGTGGCGGTCTGGACCACGCCGGAGAGCGTC
GAAGCGGGGGCGGTGTTCGCCGAGATCGGCCCGCGCATGGCCGAGTTGAGCGGTTCCCGGCTGGCCGCGC
AGCAACAGATGGAAGGCCTCCTGGCGCCGCACCGGCCCAAGGAGCCCGCGTGGTTCCTGGCCACCGTCGG
CGTCTCGCCCGACCACCAGGGCAAGGGTCTGGGCAGCGCCGTCGTGCTCCCCGGAGTGGAGGCGGCCGAG
CGCGCCGGGGTGCCCGCCTTCCTGGAGACATCCGCGCCCCGCAACCTCCCCTTCTACGAGCGGCTCGGCT
TCACCGTCACCGCCGACGTCGAGGTGCCCGAAGGACCGCGCACCTGGTGCATGACCCGCAAGCCCGGTGC
CTGACACGTGCTACGAGATTTCGATTCCACCGCCGCCTTCTATGAAAGGTTGGGCTTCGGAATCGTTTTC
CGGGACGCCGGCTGGATGATCCTCCAGCGCGGGGATCTCATGCTGGAGTTCTTCGCCCACCCCAACTTGT
TTATTGCAGCTTATAATGGTTACAAATAAAGCAATAGCATCACAAATTTCACAAATAAAGCATTTTTTTC
ACTGCATTCTAGTTGTGGTTTGTCCAAACTCATCAATGTATCTTATCATGTCTGTATACCGTCGACCTCT
AGCTAGAGCTTGGCGTAATCATGGTCATTACCAATGCTTAATCAGTGAGGCACCTATCTCAGCGATCTGT
CTATTTCGTTCATCCATAGTTGCCTGACTCCCCGTCGTGTAGATAACTACGATACGGGAGGGCTTACCAT
CTGGCCCCAGCGCTGCGATGATACCGCGAGAACCACGCTCACCGGCTCCGGATTTATCAGCAATAAACCA
GCCAGCCGGAAGGGCCGAGCGCAGAAGTGGTCCTGCAACTTTATCCGCCTCCATCCAGTCTATTAATTGT
TGCCGGGAAGCTAGAGTAAGTAGTTCGCCAGTTAATAGTTTGCGCAACGTTGTTGCCATCGCTACAGGCA
TCGTGGTGTCACGCTCGTCGTTTGGTATGGCTTCATTCAGCTCCGGTTCCCAACGATCAAGGCGAGTTAC
ATGATCCCCCATGTTGTGCAAAAAAGCGGTTAGCTCCTTCGGTCCTCCGATCGTTGTCAGAAGTAAGTTG
GCCGCAGTGTTATCACTCATGGTTATGGCAGCACTGCATAATTCTCTTACTGTCATGCCATCCGTAAGAT
GCTTTTCTGTGACTGGTGAGTACTCAACCAAGTCATTCTGAGAATAGTGTATGCGGCGACCGAGTTGCTC
TTGCCCGGCGTCAATACGGGATAATACCGCGCCACATAGCAGAACTTTAAAAGTGCTCATCATTGGAAAA
CGTTCTTCGGGGCGAAAACTCTCAAGGATCTTACCGCTGTTGAGATCCAGTTCGATGTAACCCACTCGTG
CACCCAACTGATCTTCAGCATCTTTTACTTTCACCAGCGTTTCTGGGTGAGCAAAAACAGGAAGGCAAAA
TGCCGCAAAAAAGGGAATAAGGGCGACACGGAAATGTTGAATACTCATATTCTTCCTT
