>Addgene plasmid #157454 | pD649-HAsp-PDGFRA-COMP5AP-AviTag-9xHis | depositor partial sequence | sequence record 304018 | insert (extracellular domain)
CAATTGAGCCTGCCTAGCATCCTGCCTAACGAGAACGAGAAGGTGGTGCAGCTGAACAGCAGCTTCAGCC
TGAGATGCTTCGGCGAGTCTGAGGTGTCCTGGCAGTACCCCATGAGCGAAGAGGAATCCAGCGACGTGGA
AATCCGGAACGAGGAAAACAACAGCGGCCTGTTCGTGACCGTGCTGGAAGTGTCTAGCGCCTCTGCCGCT
CACACCGGCCTGTACACCTGTTACTACAATCACACCCAGACCGAAGAGAACGAGCTGGAAGGCCGGCACA
TCTACATCTACGTGCCCGATCCTGACGTGGCCTTTGTGCCTCTGGGCATGACCGACTACCTGGTCATCGT
GGAAGATGACGACAGCGCCATCATTCCCTGCCGGACCACAGATCCTGAGACACCCGTGACACTGCACAAC
AGCGAAGGCGTGGTGCCTGCCAGCTACGATAGCAGACAGGGCTTCAACGGCACCTTCACAGTGGGCCCTT
ATATCTGCGAGGCCACCGTGAAGGGCAAGAAGTTCCAGACAATCCCCTTCAACGTGTACGCCCTGAAGGC
CACCTCTGAGCTGGACCTGGAAATGGAAGCCCTGAAAACCGTGTACAAGAGCGGCGAGACAATCGTCGTG
ACCTGCGCCGTGTTCAACAACGAGGTGGTGGACCTGCAGTGGACATACCCCGGCGAAGTGAAAGGCAAGG
GCATCACCATGCTGGAAGAGATCAAGGTGCCCAGCATCAAGCTGGTGTACACACTGACAGTGCCCGAAGC
CACAGTGAAGGACAGCGGCGATTATGAGTGTGCCGCCAGACAGGCCACCAGAGAAGTCAAAGAAATGAAG
AAAGTGACCATCAGCGTGCACGAGAAGGGCTTCATCGAGATCAAGCCCACCTTCAGCCAGCTGGAAGCCG
TGAACCTGCACGAAGTGAAGCACTTCGTGGTGGAAGTGCGGGCCTATCCTCCACCTAGAATCTCTTGGCT
GAAGAACAATCTGACCCTGATCGAGAACCTGACCGAGATCACCACCGATGTGGAAAAGATCCAAGAGATC
CGGTACAGGTCCAAGCTGAAACTGATCCGGGCCAAAGAAGAGGACTCCGGCCACTACACAATCGTGGCCC
AGAATGAGGACGCCGTGAAGTCCTACACCTTCGAGCTGCTGACACAGGTGCCCTCCAGCATCCTGGATCT
GGTGGATGATCACCACGGCTCTACAGGCGGCCAGACAGTCAGATGTACAGCCGAGGGAACCCCTCTGCCT
GACATCGAATGGATGATCTGCAAGGACATCAAGAAGTGCAACAACGAAACCAGCTGGACCATCCTGGCCA
ACAACGTGTCCAACATCATCACAGAGATCCACAGCCGGGACCGCAGCACAGTTGAGGGCAGAGTGACATT
CGCCAAGGTGGAAGAGACTATCGCCGTGCGGTGCCTGGCCAAGAATCTGCTGGGAGCCGAGAACCGGGAA
CTGAAACTGGTGGCCCCTACACTGAGAAGCGAGCTGACAGTTGCT
